>Addgene plasmid #223010 | pMB27 | addgene full sequence | sequence record 449328 | Addgene NGS Result
GTTGGCGGGTGTCGGGGCGCAGCCATGACCCAGTCACGTAGCGATAGCGGAGTGTATACTGGCTTAACTA
TGCGGCATCAGAGCAGATTGTACTGAGAGTGCACCATATGCGGTGTGAAATACCGCACAGATGCGTAAGG
AGAAAATACCGCATCAGGCGCTCTTCCGCTTCCTCGCTCACTGACTCGCTGCGCTCGGTCGTTCGGCTGC
GGCGAGCGGTATCAGCTCACTCAAAGGCGGTAATACGGTTATCCACAGAATCAGGGGATAACGCAGGAAA
GAACATGTGAGCAAAAGGCCAGCAAAAGGCCAGGAACCGTAAAAAGGCCGCGTTGCTGGCGTTTTTCCAT
AGGCTCCGCCCCCCTGACGAGCATCACAAAAATCGACGCTCAAGTCAGAGGTGGCGAAACCCGACAGGAC
TATAAAGATACCAGGCGTTTCCCCCTGGAAGCTCCCTCGTGCGCTCTCCTGTTCCGACCCTGCCGCTTAC
CGGATACCTGTCCGCCTTTCTCCCTTCGGGAAGCGTGGCGCTTTCTCATAGCTCACGCTGTAGGTATCTC
AGTTCGGTGTAGGTCGTTCGCTCCAAGCTGGGCTGTGTGCACGAACCCCCCGTTCAGCCCGACCGCTGCG
CCTTATCCGGTAACTATCGTCTTGAGTCCAACCCGGTAAGACACGACTTATCGCCACTGGCAGCAGCCAC
TGGTAACAGGATTAGCAGAGCGAGGTATGTAGGCGGTGCTACAGAGTTCTTGAAGTGGTGGCCTAACTAC
GGCTACACTAGAAGGACAGTATTTGGTATCTGCGCTCTGCTGAAGCCAGTTACCTTCGGAAAAAGAGTTG
GTAGCTCTTGATCCGGCAAACAAACCACCGCTGGTAGCGGTGGTTTTTTTGTTTGCAAGCAGCAGATTAC
GCGCAGAAAAAAAGGATCTCAAGAAGATCCTTTGATCTTTTCTACGGGGTCTGACGCTCATAAAATCATT
ATTTGCCATCCAGCTGATATCCCCTATAGTGAGTCGTATTACATGGTCATAGCTGTTTCCTGGCAGCTCT
GGCCCGTGTCTCAAAATCTCTGATGTTACATTGCACAAGATAAAAATATATCATCATGAACAATAAAACT
GTCTGCTTACATAAACAGTAATACAAGGGGTGTTATGAGCCATATTCAACGGGAAACGTCGAGGCCGCGA
TTAAATTCCAACATGGATGCTGATTTATATGGGTATAAATGGGCTCGCGATAATGTCGGGCAATCAGGTG
CGACAATCTATCGCTTGTATGGGAAGCCCGATGCGCCAGAGTTGTTTCTGAAACATGGCAAAGGTAGCGT
TGCCAATGATGTTACAGATGAGATGGTCAGACTAAACTGGCTGACGGAATTTATGCCTCTTCCGACCATC
AAGCATTTTATCCGTACTCCTGATGATGCATGGTTACTCACCACTGCGATCCCCGGAAAAACAGCATTCC
AGGTATTAGAAGAATATCCTGATTCAGGTGAAAATATTGTTGATGCGCTGGCAGTGTTCCTGCGCCGGTT
GCATTCGATTCCTGTTTGTAATTGTCCTTTTAACAGCGATCGCGTATTTCGTCTTGCTCAGGCGCAATCA
CGAATGAATAACGGTTTGGTTGATGCGAGTGATTTTGATGACGAGCGTAATGGCTGGCCTGTTGAACAAG
TCTGGAAAGAAATGCATAAACTTTTGCCATTCTCACCGGATTCAGTCGTCACTCATGGTGATTTCTCACT
TGATAACCTTATTTTTGACGAGGGGAAATTAATAGGTTGTATTGATGTTGGACGAGTCGGAATCGCAGAC
CGATACCAGGATCTTGCCATCCTATGGAACTGCCTCGGTGAGTTTTCTCCTTCATTACAGAAACGGCTTT
TTCAAAAATATGGTATTGATAATCCTGATATGAATAAATTGCAGTTTCATTTGATGCTCGATGAGTTTTT
CTAATCAGAATTGGTTAATTGGTTGTAACACTGGCAGAGCATTACGCTGACTTGACGGGACGGCGCAAGC
TCATGACCAAAATCCCTTAACGTGAGTTACGCGTCGTTCCACTGAGCGTCAGACCCCTGCCGGTAACATG
AGCAAAGTCTGCCGCCTTACAACGGCTCTCCCGCTGACGCCGTCCCGGACTGATGGGCTGCCTGTATCGA
GTGGTGATTTTGTGCCGAGCTGCCGGTCGGGGAGCTGTTGGCTGGCTGGTGGCAGGATATATTGTGGTGT
AAACAAATTGACGCTTAGACGGATTACGGGTCTCAGCGGTACGGCGGGATCATGAGCGGAGAATTAAGGG
AGTCACGTTATGACCCCCGCCGATGACGCGGGACAAGCCGTTTTACGTTTGGAACTGACAGAACCGCAAC
GTTGAAGGAGCCACTCAGCCGCGGGTTTCTGGAGTTTAATGAGCTAAGCACATACGTCAGAAACCATTAT
TGCGCGTTCAAAAGTCGCCTAAGGTCACTATCAGCTAGCAAATATTTCTTGTCAAAAATGCTCCACTGAC
GTTCCATAAATTCCCCTCGGTATCCAATTAGAGTCTCATATTCACTCTCAATCCAAATAATCTGCACCGG
ATCTTCTGGAAGCACCATGACGAGTAAAGTGTATGATCCTGAGCAAAGGAAGAGAATGATCACAGGTCCT
CAATGGTGGGCTAGGTGTAAACAGATGAATGTTCTTGACTCTTTCATCAACTACTACGATTCTGAGAAAC
ATGCCGAAAACGCAGTGATTTTCCTCCATGGAAATGCTGCTTCAAGCTATCTCTGGAGACACGTTGTCCC
ACATATAGAACCAGTAGCTAGATGCATTATACCGGATTTGATTGGTATGGGCAAAAGTGGGAAATCAGGG
AATGGATCCTACAGGTTATTGGACCACTACAAGTATCTCACAGCTTGGTTTGAACTACTTAACTTGCCTA
AGAAGATCATATTCGTGGGACATGATTGGGGAGCATGTCTTGCCTTTCACTATTCCTATGAACATCAGGA
CAAAATAAAGGCCATTGTCCATGCAGAGTCTGTTGTTGACGTGATTGAAAGCTGGGATGAATGGCCTGAC
ATTGAGGAGGATATTGCGTTAATCAAGAGTGAAGAAGGCGAGAAAATGGTTCTTGAAAACAATTTCTTTG
TCGAAACTATGTTGCCGTCTAAAATCATGAGAAAACTGGAACCAGAAGAATTCGCAGCATACTTAGAACC
CTTTAAGGAGAAAGGAGAAGTCAGACGACCAACTCTGTCTTGGCCTAGAGAGATTCCATTGGTTAAGGGT
GGCAAACCAGATGTTGTACAAATTGTGCGAAATTATAACGCTTATCTGCGTGCTTCAGATGATCTTCCTA
AGATGTTTATTGAGTCAGATCCCGGTTTCTTTAGCAATGCGATTGTAGAGGGTGCTAAGAAATTTCCAAA
TACCGAATTCGTGAAGGTTAAAGGACTACACTTTTCTCAAGAAGATGCACCTGATGAGATGGGGAAGTAC
ATAAAGTCCTTTGTAGAGCGTGTTCTTAAGAATGAGCAGTAAAAGGGCTAAGACCTAAGCTAGCCTAGAA
TCCGGCCATGCTAGAGTCCGCAAAAATCACCAGTCTCTCTCTACAAATCTATCTCTCTCTATTTTTCTCC
AGAATAATGTGTGAGTAGTTCCCAGATAAGGGAATTAGGGTTCTTATAGGGTTTCGCTCATGTGTTGAGC
ATATAAGAAACCCTTAGTATGTATTTGTATTTGTAAAATACTTCTATCAATAAAATTTCTAATTCCTAAA
ACCAAAATCCAGTGACCTTGAGTGACCTAAGCTAGCCTAGTGTCGGGCGCGGGGAGAGAGGATTTTGAGG
AAATAATTAATTGAATTACTTGTATTATTGATAAAGTAATTTAGATAAGTTGTTAGTACAACTTATTGCA
ACTATGGATAGACAAAAATCACTTATTTTAAGGGGAGAAGTATATAACAACTTATTATAAAATTTCTGAG
CAGCCGGCCTCCTCCAATCAATCATAGAGAGTGGAGCCCATTCTGGAAAACCAAGGAACCCCCAACTTGC
ACTGGTGCGGTGGCCCAATTCAAAAAAAACGGGGCCCAGCAAAGTAACGCCGTTGTAACGATTTATCAAT
CCAAACTCAAAAGGCGGCGAGATGCGTTTAACTCCGTGAAATTAACAAACCGCCAACAACTTGCAATTTG
CAACTACCGTTTCCAAGAAGAACTCAACCACACAACGTATCCTATCCCAAACCACACGCAACTAGTGACG
CGTCATAAGGACACGTGTCACAATTTGACTGGTTAATAATTTCACCGCTTTTGCTATAAATTACCTCCAA
TCCCCTTAGCTTCTTCACAATTCAGTTCCCAACCCTAACAATTCTTGTTCATATCGCTTCTCTCTACTTT
CAAGGTATGATCCAATTTCTCTCTTCTTTCTCTGTAATCCTTTCGTTGAGTTTTGTTTCCGATCAATCAT
AGGTAGTTTTCTTGTTTCGAAGCATGAGATCTAGGAATTTTTTGTGATTTTCCAAAATTGAGATCGGTTT
GAAATTGAATTTTACAGCTTGAATCTCAGATCTTGTTTTATCAATGTTTTCGATGGCTTGCGATGTAGAT
CTATGATAATTGTGGTTCAGTTTTGTTAGGAATCGATTTCGGTTTAGCAATTGCAGATTAATTAGGGTTT
CCAATTGAATTCTTCAGATCCGTTATGGAATTATGTCAAATAATTTATTCAAATTGGAAATTATTGTTAG
ATCCACTCTTAATCTGTTTGATCCAAGCTTCAATTAGGGTTTTCACTTGTTTCAATTTCTTGTTATGGAT
TCTGATTTATCTGTTGATGTTAGATCCACTCTTAATCTGTTTGATCCAAGCGTTAATTAGGGTTTTCACT
TGTTTCAATTTCGTGTGTTGGATTCTGATTTATCTGTTGTTGATGTGATTACAGTCTGAACAATGCTTCA
ACCTAAGAAGAAGAGAAAGGTTGGAGGAAACACCATGAGCAAGCTCGAGAAGTTTACCAACTGCTACAGC
CTCTCTAAGACCCTCAGGTTCAAGGCTATCCCTGTGGGAAAGACCCAAGAGAATATCGACAACAAGAGGC
TCCTCGTCGAGGATGAGAAGAGAGCTGAAGATTACAAGGGCGTGAAGAAGCTCCTCGACAGGTACTACCT
CAGCTTCATCAACGATGTGCTCCACAGCATCAAGCTCAAGAACCTCAACAACTACATCAGCCTCTTCCGT
AAGAAAACCAGGACCGAGAAAGAGAACAAAGAGCTTGAGAACCTCGAGATCAACCTCCGTAAAGAGATCG
CCAAGGCTTTCAAGGGAAACGAGGGATACAAGAGCCTCTTCAAGAAGGATATTATCGAGACAATCCTGCC
TGAGTTCCTGGACGATAAGGATGAGATCGCTCTCGTGAACAGCTTCAACGGATTCACTACTGCCTTCACC
GGATTCTTCAGAAACAGGGAAAACATGTTCAGCGAAGAGGCCAAGAGCACCTCTATCGCTTTCAGATGCA
TCAACGAGAACCTCACGCGTTACATCAGCAACATGGACATCTTCGAGAAGGTGGACGCCATCTTCGATAA
GCACGAGGTGCAAGAAATCAAAGAGAAGATCCTCAACAGCGACTACGACGTCGAGGACTTTTTTGAAGGG
GAGTTCTTCAACTTCGTTCTCACCCAAGAGGGCATCGACGTGTACAACGCTATTATCGGAGGATTCGTGA
CCGAGTCTGGGGAGAAGATTAAGGGACTCAACGAGTACATCAACCTGTACAACCAGAAAACGAAGCAGAA
GCTCCCGAAGTTCAAGCCGCTCTACAAGCAGGTTCTCTCTGATCGTGAGAGCCTCTCATTTTACGGTGAG
GGTTACACCTCTGACGAGGAAGTGCTTGAGGTTTTCCGTAACACCCTCAACAAGAACAGCGAGATCTTCT
CGTCCATCAAGAAGTTGGAGAAGCTTTTCAAGAACTTCGACGAGTACAGCAGCGCTGGGATCTTCGTTAA
GAACGGACCTGCTATCAGCACCATCAGCAAGGATATTTTCGGCGAGTGGAACGTGATCAGGGACAAGTGG
AATGCTGAGTACGATGACATCCACCTCAAGAAGAAGGCTGTCGTCACTGAGAAGTACGAGGATGACAGGC
GTAAGTCGTTCAAGAAGATCGGCTCTTTCAGCCTCGAGCAGCTTCAAGAATACGCTGATGCTGATCTCAG
CGTGGTCGAGAAGCTCAAAGAGATCATCATCCAGAAGGTCGACGAGATCTACAAGGTGTACGGGTCCTCT
GAGAAGTTGTTCGATGCTGATTTCGTCCTCGAGAAGAGTCTGAAGAAGAACGACGCTGTCGTCGCGATCA
TGAAGGATTTGCTCGACAGCGTGAAGTCCTTCGAGAACTATATCAAGGCCTTCTTCGGAGAGGGCAAAGA
GACTAATAGGGACGAGTCTTTCTACGGGGATTTCGTGCTCGCTTACGATATCCTCCTCAAGGTGGACCAT
ATCTACGACGCCATCAGAAACTACGTGACCCAGAAGCCTTACAGCAAGGACAAGTTCAAGTTGTACTTTC
AGAACCCGCAGTTCATGGGCGGATGGGACAAAGACAAAGAGACAGATTACAGGGCCACCATCCTCAGGTA
CGGGTCTAAGTACTACCTGGCCATCATGGACAAGAAATACGCCAAGTGCCTCCAAAAGATCGACAAGGAT
GACGTGAACGGGAACTATGAGAAGATCAACTACAAGCTCCTTCCGGGACCGAACAAGATGCTTCCTAAGG
TGTTCTTCAGCAAGAAATGGATGGCCTACTACAACCCGTCTGAGGACATCCAGAAAATCTACAAGAACGG
GACCTTCAAGAAAGGCGACATGTTCAACCTCAACGACTGCCACAAGCTCATCGATTTCTTCAAGGACAGC
ATCTCGCGTTACCCGAAGTGGTCTAACGCTTACGACTTTAACTTCAGCGAGACAGAAAAGTACAAGGATA
TCGCCGGGTTCTACCGTGAGGTTGAGGAACAGGGTTACAAGGTTAGCTTCGAGAGCGCCTCCAAGAAAGA
GGTTGACAAGTTGGTCGAAGAGGGCAAGCTCTACATGTTCCAGATCTATAACAAGGACTTCTCCGACAAG
AGCCACGGAACTCCTAACCTCCATACGATGTACTTCAAGCTGCTTTTCGACGAGAACAACCACGGGCAGA
TCAGACTTTCTGGTGGTGCTGAACTCTTCATGCGTAGGGCCTCACTCAAGAAAGAAGAGTTGGTTGTTCA
CCCGGCCAACTCTCCAATCGCTAACAAGAATCCTGACAACCCGAAAAAGACCACCACGCTGTCTTACGAC
GTCTACAAGGACAAAAGGTTCAGCGAGGACCAGTACGAGCTTCATATCCCGATCGCTATCAACAAGTGCC
CGAAGAACATCTTCAAGATCAATACCGAGGTGAGGGTGCTGCTCAAGCACGATGATAACCCTTACGTGAT
CGGAATCGATCGTGGTGAGAGAAACCTCCTCTACATCGTTGTGGTGGACGGAAAGGGAAACATCGTCGAG
CAGTACAGCCTGAACGAGATTATCAACAATTTCAACGGCATCAGGATCAAGACCGACTACCACTCACTCC
TCGATAAGAAAGAAAAAGAGCGTTTCGAGGCCAGGCAGAACTGGACTTCTATCGAAAACATCAAAGAGTT
GAAGGCCGGCTACATCTCTCAGGTGGTGCATAAGATCTGCGAGCTGGTGGAAAAGTACGATGCTGTGATC
GCTCTTGAGGACCTCAACTCTGGGTTCAAGAACAGTAGAGTGAAGGTTGAGAAGCAGGTCTACCAAAAGT
TCGAGAAGATGCTCATCGACAAGCTCAACTACATGGTGGACAAAAAGAGCAACCCTTGCGCTACCGGTGG
TGCTCTTAAGGGATACCAGATCACGAACAAGTTCGAGTCCTTCAAGAGCATGAGCACCCAGAACGGCTTC
ATCTTCTATATCCCTGCTTGGCTCACCAGCAAGATCGATCCTTCTACTGGTTTCGTGAACCTGCTCAAGA
CCAAGTACACCTCGATCGCCGACAGCAAGAAGTTCATCTCGTCTTTCGACAGGATCATGTACGTGCCGGA
AGAGGATCTTTTCGAGTTCGCTCTCGACTATAAGAACTTCAGCAGGACCGACGCCGACTACATTAAGAAG
TGGAAGCTCTACTCCTACGGGAACCGTATCAGGATCTTCCGAAATCCGAAGAAAAACAACGTGTTCGACT
GGGAAGAAGTGTGCCTCACCTCTGCCTACAAAGAACTGTTCAACAAGTACGGCATCAACTACCAGCAGGG
TGATATCAGGGCTCTTTTGTGCGAGCAGAGCGACAAGGCATTCTACAGCTCATTCATGGCCCTCATGTCT
CTCATGCTCCAGATGAGGAACTCTATCACCGGAAGGACCGATGTGGACTTCCTTATCTCTCCGGTCAAGA
ACTCTGACGGGATCTTCTACGACAGCCGTAACTATGAGGCTCAAGAGAACGCTATCCTGCCGAAGAATGC
TGATGCAAACGGGGCTTACAACATTGCGAGAAAGGTTCTCTGGGCTATCGGGCAGTTTAAGAAAGCGGAA
GATGAGAAGCTGGACAAGGTGAAGATCGCCATCTCCAACAAAGAGTGGCTTGAGTACGCTCAGACCTCCG
TTAAGCACAAGGGACCTAAGAAGAAGAGAAAGGTTTGAAATCATACAGCATTCCCAGAAAGAGAAACAGA
AGAAATATACAAACTTTCATTTTGAGAGCAGCACCTCGTCTATTGATTGCAGATAATATGCTTCTCATTT
GTATTTCCTTTTGATTATTTTTGTTTCTATCCCTTTGTTTGAGTCAATCTCAAATATTCGGTCATTGTTG
GTATGAAAAATCAAGCAGTTCATGTTAAGAGTCAATTTAAAATTAATATTTTTATATAGAGTTGTATGTG
AAATGATGTTGTGATTTGGTATATATGGATAAAGAGCTTGTCAGTTCATTTTGCTCTCATTTTTTTGGTA
TCCAAATAAGAAACACAAAAGGGATATGTCCCTCTACTATCAAATATTAGTTATAAGTATTCATGTTATA
CTATTCGATATTTTCTACCCCAATCGTTACCTATTTAAAAGTATTTACCCCTCCATCTATCAAACCCCTG
GACCCAGCTTTCCTATTACATGTGGCTTCATCTTAAGCCCCCAAACCTTTTTCTTATTTTTGATTTTTAA
AGGCTCATCTTAAAATTTATTACTCAAATTAATACCTCTTAATAACCCACCTCAAGGACCCAGTAATTAA
ATATCCAATTAGCTCCAGTAATTGGGGTTCATATTAGCTCCAGTCTTAAATTTTAAAGGCGATGATCGTA
TTCCTCCACTTGGTTCATTTATACTCAAAGAATACTCAATGTCTTTAGTGTTTAGATAACTTTTTGTAAA
TCATATAGATTGTTTTAACAAAAAACAATTCAATAGTAGATTTTCACATGAAAGTTACATAAAAATTCTT
TAAAATTACTTTCTCAAAAAATTGTTCCAAACATATTATCCCACAATTAAACTCAATCTGTTTTTCGAAA
CCTAAATCAAAACCAATCCAACTACCTTATATAATATATAATCAATACATTGTAAAGAACTGCATGTTCT
TTTAAATTTTGGGGGCAAAGTTATTCCGTACGTTCACACATGTACTAATAGGAGGTAATAAATGATATGT
GAAACAATCGAGGTGTAAACAAGCTAGCATTGAGCAGGCCTCCCAGCTTTCGTCCGTATCATCGGTTTCG
ACAACGTTCGTCAAGTTCAATGCATCAGTTTCATTGCCCACACACCAGAATCCTACTAAGTTTGAGTATT
ATGGCATTGGAAAAGCTGTTTTCTTCTATCATTTGTTCTGCTTGTAATTTACTGTGTTCTTTCAGTTTTT
GTTTTCGGACATCAAAATGCAAATGGATGGATAAGAGTTAATAAATGATATGGTCCTTTTGTTCATTCTC
AAATTATTATTATCTGTTGTTTTTACTTTAATGGGTTGAATTTAAGTAAGAAAGGAACTAACAGTGTGAT
ATTAAGGTGCAATGTTAGACATATAAAACAGTCTTTCACCTCTCTTTGGTTATGTCTTGAATTGGTTTGT
TTCTTCACTTATCTGTGTAATCAAGTTTACTATGAGTCTATGATCAAGTAATTATGCAATCAAGTTAAGT
ACAGTATAGGCTTTGTCATTGGCGGCTTTTTTTCTTCTTCTTCGTTCATACAGTTTTTTTTTGTTTATCA
GCTTACATTTTCTTGAACCGTAGCTTTCGTTTTCTTCTTTTTAACTTTCCATTCGGAGTTTTTGTATCTT
GTTTCATAGTTTGTCCCAGGATTAGAATGATTAGGCATCGAACCTTCAAGAATTTGATTGAATAAAACAT
CTTCATTCTTAAGATATGAAGATAATCTTCAAAAGGCCCCTGGGAATCTGAAAGAAGAGAAGCAGGCCCA
TTTATATGGGAAAGAACAATAGTATTTCTTATATAGGCCCATTTAAGTTGAAAACAATCTTCAAAAGTCC
CACATCGCTTAGATAAGAAAACGAAGCTGAGTTTATATACAGCTAGAGTCGAAGTAGTGATTGAAATTAC
TGATGAGTCCGTGAGGACGAAACGAGTAAGCTCGTCTAATTTCTACTAAGTGTAGATAGGGGGACTATGT
GAGTCGTGGCCGGCATGGTCCCAGCCTCCTCGCTGGCGCCGGCTGGGCAACATGCTTCGGCATGGCGAAT
GGGACTTTTTTGACGCTAGCCTAGTTCGCTTTTTTTCTTCTTCTTCGTTCATACAGTTTTTTTTTGTTTA
TCAGCTTACATTTTCTTGAACCGTAGCTTTCGTTTTCTTCTTTTTAACTTTCCATTCGGAGTTTTTGTAT
CTTGTTTCATAGTTTGTCCCAGGATTAGAATGATTAGGCATCGAACCTTCAAGAATTTGATTGAATAAAA
CATCTTCATTCTTAAGATATGAAGATAATCTTCAAAAGGCCCCTGGGAATCTGAAAGAAGAGAAGCAGGC
CCATTTATATGGGAAAGAACAATAGTATTTCTTATATAGGCCCATTTAAGTTGAAAACAATCTTCAAAAG
TCCCACATCGCTTAGATAAGAAAACGAAGCTGAGTTTATATACAGCTAGAGTCGAAGTAGTGATTGAAAT
TACTGATGAGTCCGTGAGGACGAAACGAGTAAGCTCGTCTAATTTCTACTAAGTGTAGATATGAGTACCG
GAATCACCAGGGCCGGCATGGTCCCAGCCTCCTCGCTGGCGCCGGCTGGGCAACATGCTTCGGCATGGCG
AATGGGACTTTTTTGTCTGTCGCGGGGAGAGAGGATTTTGAGGAAATAATTAATTGAATTACTTGTATTA
TTGATAAAGTAATTTAGATAAGTTGTTAGTACAACTTATTGCAACTATGGATAGACAAAAATCACTTATT
TTAAGGGGAGAAGTATATAACAACTTATTATAAAATTTCTGAGCAGCCGGCCTCCTCCAATCAATCATAG
AGAGTGGAGCCCATTCTGGAAAACCAAGGAACCCCCAACTTGCACTGGTGCGGTGGCCCAATTCAAAAAA
AACGGGGCCCAGCAAAGTAACGCCGTTGTAACGATTTATCAATCCAAACTCAAAAGGCGGCGAGATGCGT
TTAACTCCGTGAAATTAACAAACCGCCAACAACTTGCAATTTGCAACTACCGTTTCCAAGAAGAACTCAA
CCACACAACGTATCCTATCCCAAACCACACGCAACTAGTGACGCGTCATAAGGACACGTGTCACAATTTG
ACTGGTTAATAATTTCACCGCTTTTGCTATAAATTACCTCCAATCCCCTTAGCTTCTTCACAATTCAGTT
CCCAACCCTAACAATTCTTGTTCATATCGCTTCTCTCTACTTTCAAGGTATGATCCAATTTCTCTCTTCT
TTCTCTGTAATCCTTTCGTTGAGTTTTGTTTCCGATCAATCATAGGTAGTTTTCTTGTTTCGAAGCATGA
GATCTAGGAATTTTTTGTGATTTTCCAAAATTGAGATCGGTTTGAAATTGAATTTTACAGCTTGAATCTC
AGATCTTGTTTTATCAATGTTTTCGATGGCTTGCGATGTAGATCTATGATAATTGTGGTTCAGTTTTGTT
AGGAATCGATTTCGGTTTAGCAATTGCAGATTAATTAGGGTTTCCAATTGAATTCTTCAGATCCGTTATG
GAATTATGTCAAATAATTTATTCAAATTGGAAATTATTGTTAGATCCACTCTTAATCTGTTTGATCCAAG
CTTCAATTAGGGTTTTCACTTGTTTCAATTTCTTGTTATGGATTCTGATTTATCTGTTGATGTTAGATCC
ACTCTTAATCTGTTTGATCCAAGCGTTAATTAGGGTTTTCACTTGTTTCAATTTCGTGTGTTGGATTCTG
ATTTATCTGTTGTTGATGTGATTACAGTCTGAACAATGGGCAGCCACCACCACCACCACCACAGCGGAAT
GAGTTCACTGCCGTATAGGCAGCTAAGAAAATCAGGTGGCACCGAAGATGCAAAGAACATTAAGAAAGGG
CCTGCACCATTCTATCCACTTGAGGACGGTACAGCCGGTGAGCAATTGCATAAGGCCATGAAGAGATATG
CACTTGTACCAGGGACGATAGCCTTTACTGATGCTCACATTGAGGTCAATATCACTTATGCGGAATATTT
TGAAATGTCAGTCAGATTGGCAGAAGCTATGAAAAGGTATGGCTTAAATACCAATCACAGAATTGTGGTG
TGTTCTGAGAATAGTTTACAGTTCTTCATGCCAGTGTTGGGTGCACTATTTATTGGTGTAGCTGTTGCTC
CAGCTAACGACATTTACAATGAGAGAGAACTACTCAACTCTATGAATATTTCACAGCCCACAGTCGTATT
TGTGAGCAAGAAAGGATTGCAGAAGATACTTAACGTTCAGAAGAAACTTCCGATTATACAGAAGATCATT
ATTATGGACAGCAAAACTGACTACCAAGGCTTTCAGTCTATGTATACATTTGTGACATCTCATTTACCTC
CAGGCTTTAATGAGTATGACTTCGTTCCAGAATCATTTGATCGTGATAAGACTATCGCTCTTATTATGAA
TAGCTCTGGATCCACTGGTCTGCCGAAGGGAGTAGCATTGCCTCATAGGACAGCTTGTGTTAGGTTTTCA
CACGCAAGAGATCCGATATTTGGAAATCAGATCATTCCTGATACGGCTATATTGAGTGTTGTACCATTTC
ACCATGGCTTTGGAATGTTTACCACACTTGGGTACTTGATTTGCGGCTTTAGAGTGGTACTGATGTACAG
GTTCGAGGAGGAACTTTTCCTACGAAGTCTCCAAGATTACAAAATCCAATCCGCTTTGTTAGTTCCTACA
CTGTTTTCCTTCTTCGCGAAATCTACCCTGATTGACAAATATGATCTCTCTAATCTCCACGAAATAGCAA
GTGGTGGTGCACCTCTTTCAAAAGAGGTTGGAGAAGCAGTTGCCAAACGTTTTCATCTACCAGGTATCAG
ACAAGGATATGGTCTTACTGAGACAACATCAGCCATATTAATTACCCCTGAAGGCGATGATAAGCCTGGT
GCTGTTGGAAAAGTTGTTCCATTCTTCGAAGCAAAAGTGGTAGACTTGGATACTGGCAAGACGCTTGGAG
TCAACCAAAGAGGTGAACTGTGCGTTAGAGGGCCTATGATCATGTCTGGGTACGTTAACAATCCTGAGGC
AACCAATGCGTTAATTGACAAAGATGGCTGGTTACATAGTGGAGATATTGCGTACTGGGACGAAGATGAG
CACTTCTTCATAGTGGATAGGTTGAAGTCTCTCATCAAGTACAAAGGTTATCAAGTAGCTCCTGCTGAAT
TAGAGTCAATCCTTCTTCAACATCCCAACATTTTCGATGCTGGAGTGGCCGGATTGCCCGATGATGATGC
CGGTGAATTGCCCGCAGCTGTTGTTGTGCTGGAACATGGTAAGACTATGACAGAGAAGGAAATAGTGGAC
TATGTCGCTAGCCAAGTTACTACTGCTAAGAAACTCCGTGGAGGGGTTGTCTTTGTTGATGAAGTCCCAA
AAGGATTGACTGGGAAACTTGATGCTCGAAAGATAAGAGAGATTCTCATTAAAGCTAAGAAGGGTGGAAA
ATCCAAACTATAAAAGGGCTAAGACCTAAGCTAGCCTAGAATCGATCGTTCAAACATTTGGCAATAAAGT
TTCTTAAGATTGAATCCTGTTGCCGGTCTTGCGATGATTATCATATAATTTCTGTTGAATTACGTTAAGC
ATGTAATAATTAACATGTAATGCATGACGTTATTTATGAGATGGGTTTTTATGATTAGAGTCCCGCAATT
ATACATTTAATACGCGATAGAAAACAAAATATAGCGCGCAAACTAGGATAAATTATCGCGCGCGGTGTCA
TCTATGTTACTAGATCTGAGTGACCTAAGCTAGCCTAGTGTCTGAGGCGGCCAACAAACTATTCGTCACG
TCGACAAAATTTAGAACGAACTTAATTATGATCTCAAATACATTGATACATATCTCATCTAGATCTAGGT
TATCATTATGTAAGAAAGTTTTGACGAATATGGCACGACAAAATGGCTAGACTCGATGTAATTGGTATCT
CAACTCAACATTATACTTATACCAAACATTAGTTAGACAAAATTTAAACAACTATTTTTTATGTATGCAA
GAGTCAGCATATGTATAATTGATTCAGAATCGTTTTGACGAGTTCGGATGTAGTAGTAGCCATTATTTAA
TGTACATACTAATCGTGAATAGTGAATATGATGAAACATTGTATCTTATTGTATAAATATCCATAAACAC
ATCATGAAAGACACTTTCTTTCACGGTCTGAATTAATTATGATACAATTCTAATAGAAAACGAATTAAAT
TACGTTGAATTGTATGAAATCTAATTGAACAAGCCAACCACGACGACGACTAACGTTGCCTGGATTGACT
CGGTTTAAGTTAACCACTAAAAAAACGGAGCTGTCATGTAACACGCGGATCGAGCAGGTCACAGTCATGA
AGCCATCAAAGCAAAAGAACTAATCCAAGGGCTGAGATGATTAATTAGTTTAAAAATTAGTTAACACGAG
GGAAAAGGCTGTCTGACAGCCAGGTCACGTTATCTTTACCTGTGGTCGAAATGATTCGTGTCTGTCGATT
TTAATTATTTTTTTGAAAGGCCGAAAATAAAGTTGTAAGAGATAAACCCGCCTATATAAATTCATATATT
TTCCTCTCCGCTTTGAATTGTCTCGTTGTCCTCCTCACTTTCATCAGCCGTTTTGAATCTCCGGCGACTT
GACAGAGAAGAACAAGGAAGAAGTCTAAGAGAGAAAGTAAGAGATAATCCAGGAGATTCATTCTCCGTTT
TGAATCTTCCTCAATCTCATCTTCTTCCGCTCTTTCTTTCCAAGGTAATAGGAACTTTCTGGATCTACTT
TATTTGCTGGATCTCGATCTTGTTTTCTCAATTTCCTTGAGATCTGGAATTCGTTTAATTTGGATCTGTG
AACCTCCACTAAATCTTTTGGTTTTACTAGAATCGATCTAAGTTGACCGATCAGTTAGCTCGATTATAGC
TACCAGAATTTGGCTTGACCTTGATGGAGAGATCCATGTTCATGTTACCTGGGAAATGATTTGTATATGT
GAATTGAAATCTGAACTGTTGAAGTTAGATTGAATCTGAACACTGTCAATGTTAGATTGAATCTGAACAC
TGTTTAAGGTTAGATGAAGTTTGTGTATAGATTCTTCGAAACTTTAGGATTTGTAGTGTCGTACGTTGAA
CAGAAAGCTATTTCTGATTCAATCAGGGTTTATTTGACTGTATTGAACTCTTTTTGTGTGTTTGCAGCTC
ATAAAAATCTGGAAGCACCATGGATCATTATCTTGATATTAGACTTAGACCTGATCCTGAATTTCCTCCT
GCTCAACTTATGTCTGTTCTTTTTGGAAAGCTTCATCAAGCTCTTGTTGCTCAAGGAGGAGATAGAATTG
GAGTTTCTTTTCCTGATCTTGATGAATCTAGATCTAGACTTGGAGAAAGACTTAGAATTCATGCTTCTGC
TGATGATCTTAGAGCTCTTCTTGCTAGACCTTGGCTTGAAGGACTTAGAGATCATCTTCAATTTGGAGAA
CCTGCTGTTGTTCCTCATCCTACTCCTTATAGACAAGTTTCTAGAGTTCAAGCTAAGTCTAATCCTGAAA
GACTTAGAAGAAGATTGATGAGGAGACATGATCTTTCTGAAGAAGAAGCTAGAAAGAGAATTCCTGATAC
TGTTGCTAGAGCTCTTGATCTTCCTTTTGTTACTCTTAGATCTCAATCTACTGGACAACATTTTAGACTT
TTTATTAGACATGGACCTCTTCAAGTTACTGCTGAAGAAGGAGGATTTACTTGTTATGGACTTTCTAAGG
GAGGATTTGTTCCTTGGTTTTGAAAGGTTTGATGAGTACCGGAATCACCAGGGGAATCATATGAAGATGA
AGATGAAATATTTGGTGTGTCAAATAAAAAGCTTGTGTGCTTAAGTTTGTGTTTTTTTCTTGGCTTGTTG
TGTTATGAATTTGTGGCTTTTTCTAATATTAAATGAATGTAAGATCTCATTATAATGAATAAACAAATGT
TTCTATAATCCATTGTGAATGTTTTGTTGGATCTCTTCTGCAGCATATAACTACTGTATGTGCTATGGTA
TGGACTATGGAATATGATTAAAGATAAGTGAGTGACCTAAGCTAGCCTAGTGTCTCTGTCTGTGAGACCT
CTGGTTTAAACTATCAGTGTTTGACAGGATATATTGGCGGGTAAACCTAAGAGAAAAGAGCGTTTATTAG
AATAATCGGATATTTAAAAGGGCGTGAAAAGGTTTATCCGTTCGTCCATTTGTATGTGCATGCCAACCAC
AGGGTTCCCCTCGGGATCAAAGTACTTTGATCCAACCCCTCCGCTGCTATAGTGCAGTCGGCTTCTGACG
TTCAGTGCAGCCTTCTTCTGAAAACGACATGTCGCACAAGTCCTAAGTTACGCGACAGGCTGCCGCCCTG
CCCTTTTCCTGGCGTTTTCTTGTCGCGTGTTTTAGTCGCATAAAGTAGAATACTTGCGACTAGAACCGGA
GACATTACGCCATGAACAAGAGCGCCGCCGCTGGCCTGCTGGGCTATGCCCGCGTCAGCACCGACGACCA
GGACTTGACCAACCAACGGGCCGAACTGCACGCGGCCGGCTGCACCAAGCTGTTTTCCGAGAAGATCACC
GGCACCAGGCGCGACCGCCCGGAGCTGGCCAGGATGCTTGACCACCTACGCCCTGGCGACGTTGTGACAG
TGACCAGGCTAGACCGCCTGGCCCGCAGCACCCGCGACCTACTGGACATTGCCGAGCGCATCCAGGAGGC
CGGCGCGGGCCTGCGTAGCCTGGCAGAGCCGTGGGCCGACACCACCACGCCGGCCGGCCGCATGGTGTTG
ACCGTGTTCGCCGGCATTGCCGAGTTCGAGCGTTCCCTAATCATCGACCGCACCCGGAGCGGGCGCGAGG
CCGCCAAGGCCCGAGGCGTGAAGTTTGGCCCCCGCCCTACCCTCACCCCGGCACAGATCGCGCACGCCCG
CGAGCTGATCGACCAGGAAGGCCGCACCGTGAAAGAGGCGGCTGCACTGCTTGGCGTGCATCGCTCGACC
CTGTACCGCGCACTTGAGCGCAGCGAGGAAGTGACGCCCACCGAGGCCAGGCGGCGCGGTGCCTTCCGTG
AGGACGCATTGACCGAGGCCGACGCCCTGGCGGCCGCCGAGAATGAACGCCAAGAGGAACAAGCATGAAA
CCGCACCAGGACGGCCAGGACGAACCGTTTTTCATTACCGAAGAGATCGAGGCGGAGATGATCGCGGCCG
GGTACGTGTTCGAGCCGCCCGCGCACATCTCAACCGTGCGGCTGCATGAAATCCTGGCCGGTTTGTCTGA
TGCCAAGCTGGCGGCCTGGCCGGCCAGCTTGGCCGCTGAAGAAACCGAGCGCCGCCGTCTAAAAAGGTGA
TGTGTATTTGAGTAAAACAGCTTGCGTCATGCGGTCGCTGCGTATATGATGCGATGAGTAAATAAACAAA
TACGCAAGGGGAACGCATGAAGGTTATCGCTGTACTTAACCAGAAAGGCGGGTCAGGCAAGACGACCATC
GCAACCCATCTAGCCCGCGCCCTGCAACTCGCCGGGGCCGATGTTCTGTTAGTCGATTCCGATCCCCAGG
GCAGTGCCCGCGATTGGGCGGCCGTGCGGGAAGATCAACCGCTAACCGTTGTCGGCATCGACCGCCCGAC
GATTGACCGCGACGTGAAGGCCATCGGCCGGCGCGACTTCGTAGTGATCGACGGAGCGCCCCAGGCGGCG
GACTTGGCTGTGTCCGCGATCAAGGCAGCCGACTTCGTGCTGATTCCGGTGCAGCCAAGCCCTTACGACA
TATGGGCCACCGCCGACCTGGTGGAGCTGGTTAAGCAGCGCATTGAGGTCACGGATGGAAGGCTACAAGC
GGCCTTTGTCGTGTCGCGGGCGATCAAAGGCACGCGCATCGGCGGTGAGGTTGCCGAGGCGCTGGCCGGG
TACGAGCTGCCCATTCTTGAGTCCCGTATCACGCAGCGCGTGAGCTACCCAGGCACTGCCGCCGCCGGCA
CAACCGTTCTTGAATCAGAACCCGAGGGCGACGCTGCCCGCGAGGTCCAGGCGCTGGCCGCTGAAATTAA
ATCAAAACTCATTTGAGTTAATGAGGTAAAGAGAAAATGAGCAAAAGCACAAACACGCTAAGTGCCGGCC
GTCCGAGCGCACGCAGCAGCAAGGCTGCAACGTTGGCCAGCCTGGCAGACACGCCAGCCATGAAGCGGGT
CAACTTTCAGTTGCCGGCGGAGGATCACACCAAGCTGAAGATGTACGCGGTACGCCAAGGCAAGACCATT
ACCGAGCTGCTATCTGAATACATCGCGCAGCTACCAGAGTAAATGAGCAAATGAATAAATGAGTAGATGA
ATTTTAGCGGCTAAAGGAGGCGGCATGGAAAATCAAGAACAACCAGGCACCGACGCCGTGGAATGCCCCA
TGTGTGGAGGAACGGGCGGTTGGCCAGGCGTAAGCGGCTGGGTTGCCTGCCGGCCCTGCAATGGCACTGG
AACCCCCAAGCCCGAGGAATCGGCGTGAGCGGTCGCAAACCATCCGGCCCGGTACAAATCGGCGCGGCGC
TGGGTGATGACCTGGTGGAGAAGTTGAAGGCCGCGCAGGCCGCCCAGCGGCAACGCATCGAGGCAGAAGC
ACGCCCCGGTGAATCGTGGCAAGCGGCCGCTGATCGAATCCGCAAAGAATCCCGGCAACCGCCGGCAGCC
GGTGCGCCGTCGATTAGGAAGCCGCCCAAGGGCGACGAGCAACCAGATTTTTTCGTTCCGATGCTCTATG
ACGTGGGCACCCGCGATAGTCGCAGCATCATGGACGTGGCCGTTTTCCGTCTGTCGAAGCGTGACCGACG
AGCTGGCGAGGTGATCCGCTACGAGCTTCCAGACGGGCACGTAGAGGTTTCCGCAGGGCCGGCCGGCATG
GCCAGTGTGTGGGATTACGACCTGGTACTGATGGCGGTTTCCCATCTAACCGAATCCATGAACCGATACC
GGGAAGGGAAGGGAGACAAGCCCGGCCGCGTGTTCCGTCCACACGTTGCGGACGTACTCAAGTTCTGCCG
GCGAGCCGATGGCGGAAAGCAGAAAGACGACCTGGTAGAAACCTGCATTCGGTTAAACACCACGCACGTT
GCCATGCAGCGTACGAAGAAGGCCAAGAACGGCCGCCTGGTGACGGTATCCGAGGGTGAAGCCTTGATTA
GCCGCTACAAGATCGTAAAGAGCGAAACCGGGCGGCCGGAGTACATCGAGATCGAGCTAGCTGATTGGAT
GTACCGCGAGATCACAGAAGGCAAGAACCCGGACGTGCTGACGGTTCACCCCGATTACTTTTTGATCGAT
CCCGGCATCGGCCGTTTTCTCTACCGCCTGGCACGCCGCGCCGCAGGCAAGGCAGAAGCCAGATGGTTGT
TCAAGACGATCTACGAACGCAGTGGCAGCGCCGGAGAGTTCAAGAAGTTCTGTTTCACCGTGCGCAAGCT
GATCGGGTCAAATGACCTGCCGGAGTACGATTTGAAGGAGGAGGCGGGGCAGGCTGGCCCGATCCTAGTC
ATGCGCTACCGCAACCTGATCGAGGGCGAAGCATCCGCCGGTTCCTAATGTACGGAGCAGATGCTAGGGC
AAATTGCCCTAGCAGGGGAAAAAGGTCGAAAAGGACTCTTTCCTGTGGATAGCACGTACATTGGGAACCC
AAAGCCGTACATTGGGAACCGGAACCCGTACATTGGGAACCCAAAGCCGTACATTGGGAACCGGTCACAC
ATGTAAGTGACTGATATAAAAGAGAAAAAAGGCGATTTTTCCGCCTAAAACTCTTTAAAACTTATTAAAA
CTCTTAAAACCCGCCTGGCCTGTGCATAACTGTCTGGCCAGCGCACAGCCGAAGAGCTGCAAAAAGCGCC
TACCCTTCGGTCGCTGCGCTCCCTACGCCCCGCCGCTTCGCGTCGGCCTATCGCGGCCGCTGGCCGCTCA
AAAATGGCTGGCCTACGGCCAGGCAATCTACCAGGGCGCGGACAAGCCGCGCCGTCGCCACTCGACCGCC
GGCGCCCACATCAAGGCACCCTGCCTCGCGCGTTTCGGTGATGACGGTGAAAACCTCTGACACATGCAGC
TCCCGGAGACAGTCACAGCTTGTCTGTAAGCGGATGCCGGGAGCAGACAAGCCCGTCAGGGCGCGTCAGC
GGGT
Features (pLannotate 1.2.2; 23 found; start..end, strand, type, name):
     18..158     +  misc_feature   bom: basis of mobility region from pBR322
    344..932     -  rep_origin     ori: high-copy-number ColE1/pMB1/pBR322/pUC origin of replication
   1003..1021    -  promoter       T7 promoter: promoter for bacteriophage T7 RNA polymerase
   1155..1964    +  CDS            KanR: aminoglycoside phosphotransferase; aph(3')-Ia; confers resistance to kanamycin in bacteria or G418 (Geneticin®) in eukaryotes
   2220..2244    +  misc_feature   LB T-DNA repeat: left border repeat from nopaline C58 T-DNA
   2403..2586    +  promoter       NOS promoter: nopaline synthase promoter NOS promoter
   2607..3539    +  CDS            LUCI_RENRE: Experimental evidence at protein level: Swiss-Prot protein existence level 1. Upon binding the substrate, the enzyme catalyzes an oxygenation, producing a very short-lived hydroperoxide that cyclizes into a dioxetanone structure, which collapses, releasing a CO(2) molecule. The spontaneous breakdown of the dioxetanone releases the energy (about 50 kcal/mole) that is necessary to generate the excited state of the coelenteramide product, which is the singlet form of the monoanion. In vivo the product undergoes the process of nonradiative energy transfer to an accessory protein, a green fluoresce
   3634..3793    +  polyA_signal   CaMV poly(A) signal (fragment): cauliflower mosaic virus polyadenylation signal
   9776..9856    +  CDS            RBCS.3A (fragment): RBS3_PEA - Experimental evidence at protein level: Swiss-Prot protein existence level 1. RuBisCO catalyzes two reactions: the carboxylation of D- ribulose 1,5-bisphosphate, the primary event in carbon dioxide fixation, as well as the oxidative fragmentation of the pentose substrate. Both reactions occur simultaneously and in competition at the same active site. Although the small subunit is not catalytic it is essential for maximal activity (Probable). Binds to abscisic acid (ABA); only half of the possible binding sites are occupied in the crystal; and there are indications this is a low affi
  10640..10663   +  misc_RNA       sTRSV HHRz (fragment): hammerhead ribozyme from the tobacco ringspot virus satellite RNA (Khvorova et al., 2003)
  11203..11226   +  misc_RNA       sTRSV HHRz (fragment): hammerhead ribozyme from the tobacco ringspot virus satellite RNA (Khvorova et al., 2003)
  12504..12522   +  CDS            9xHis (fragment): 9xHis affinity tag
  12532..12559   +  ncRNA          CRISPR-DR4: Accession: RF01317 - CRISPR RNA direct repeat element
  12574..14220   +  CDS            LUCI_PHOPY: Experimental evidence at protein level: Swiss-Prot protein existence level 1. Produces green light with a wavelength of 562 nm. From Photinus pyralis (Common eastern firefly) (Lampyris pyralis).
  14254..14506   +  terminator     NOS terminator: nopaline synthase terminator and poly(A) signal
  15980..16540   +  CDS            cas6f: CAS6_PSEAB - Also known as csy4. Experimental evidence at protein level: Swiss-Prot protein existence level 1. CRISPR (clustered regularly interspaced short palindromic repeat) is an adaptive immune system that provides protection against mobile genetic elements (viruses, transposable elements and conjugative plasmids). CRISPR clusters contain sequences complementary to antecedent mobile elements and target invading nucleic acids. CRISPR clusters are transcribed and processed into CRISPR RNA (crRNA). Processes pre-crRNA into individual crRNA units. Absolutely required for crRNA production or s
  16580..16828   +  terminator     HSP terminator: efficient transcription terminator from the Arabidopsis thaliana heat shock protein 18.2 gene (Nagaya et al., 2010)
  16892..16916   +  misc_feature   RB T-DNA repeat: right border repeat from nopaline C58 T-DNA
  17256..17657   +  CDS            Y4CG_SINFN (fragment): Protein inferred from homology: Swiss-Prot protein existence level 3. From Sinorhizobium fredii (strain NBRC 101917 / NGR234).
  18217..18846   +  CDS            pVS1 StaA: stability protein from the Pseudomonas plasmid pVS1 (Heeb et al., 2000)
  19275..20348   +  CDS            pVS1 RepA: replication protein from the Pseudomonas plasmid pVS1 (Heeb et al., 2000)
  20414..20608   +  rep_origin     pVS1 oriV: origin of replication for the Pseudomonas plasmid pVS1 (Heeb et al., 2000)
  20811..20850   +  CDS            rop (fragment): Rop protein, which maintains plasmids at low copy number; rop
