[The description below was written by a language model from this plasmid's Addgene catalogue record and pLannotate feature annotations shown in this document.]
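Description:
pMB27 is a roughly 21 kb binary T-DNA plasmid for plant expression and CRISPR work, assembled by Golden Gate cloning in the LIIIβ F A-B (BB53) backbone. It is intended for a Nicotiana leaf assay, which measures the efficiency of RNA-guided genome editing. The backbone carries a high-copy ColE1/pUC-type origin with a bom region for propagation in E. coli. It also carries the pVS1 replicon (oriV, RepA and the StaA stability protein), which typically supports maintenance in Agrobacterium. Bacterial selection is by kanamycin through an aph(3')-Ia gene located outside the T-DNA.

Several units are annotated between the nopaline-type left and right borders. A NOS promoter drives Renilla luciferase, followed by a CaMV poly(A) signal; this unit probably serves as a normalisation reference, although the record does not say so. Further along is a firefly luciferase coding sequence with a NOS terminator. It is immediately preceded by a short His-tag-like fragment and a CRISPR direct repeat element, which fits the "3' target (I)" editing target named in the record. The catalogue lists firefly luciferase under selectable markers, but it is more plausibly the assay readout. A Csy4 (Cas6f) coding sequence with an Arabidopsis HSP18.2 terminator lies near the right border. Csy4 is an endoribonuclease that cleaves its recognition hairpins, and it is commonly used to release guide RNAs from longer transcripts. Two short hammerhead ribozyme fragments and a pea RbcS fragment are also detected.

The Cas12a gene is derived from a tt_At_LbCas12a sequence. It is not annotated in the automated feature table, which has a large gap after the Renilla cassette, and the promoters for most units are likewise not identified.
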