Addgene plasmid #223010: pMB27
Purpose: Cas12a and Csy4 with 3' target (I) for Nicotiana leaf assay
Depositing lab: Martin Parniske. Depositing organization: Ludwig-Maximilians-Universitaet Muenchen (LMU). Publication: A quantitative assay for the efficiency of RNA-guided genome editing in plants. Bircheneder M, Schreiber T, Tissier A, Parniske M. Plant J. 2024 Sep;119(5):2564-2577. doi: 10.1111/tpj.16931. Epub 2024 Jul 20. PubMed 39032106.
Backbone
  Vector backbone: LIIIβ F A-B - BB53
  Backbone manufacturer: Binder et al., 2014
  Vector type: Plant Expression, CRISPR
  Selectable markers: Firefly luciferase
Growth in bacteria
  Bacterial resistance: Kanamycin, 50 μg/mL
  Growth temperature: 30°C
  Growth strain: NEB Stable
  Copy number: High Copy
Gene/Insert
  Gene/Insert name: Cas12a and Csy4 with 3' target (I)
  Cloning method: Golden Gate
  Sequencing primers: 5′ GGTGGCAGGATATATTGTGGTG; 3′ CGCTCTTTTCTCTTAGGTTTACCC
Resource information
  A portion of this plasmid was derived from a plasmid made by: Holger Puchta (sequence of tt_At_LbCas12a).
Terms and licenses: Academic/Nonprofit Terms; Industry Terms: Not Available to Industry
How to cite: pMB27 was a gift from Martin Parniske (Addgene plasmid # 223010 ; http://n2t.net/addgene:223010 ; RRID:Addgene_223010)
